Addgene plasmid #192638: pCK669
Purpose: Expresses dxCas9-NG and MCP-SoxS(R93A/S101A) on p15A-CmR
Depositing lab: Jesse Zalatan. Publication: Expanding the Scope of Bacterial CRISPR Activation with PAM-Flexible dCas9 Variants. Kiattisewee C, Karanjia AV, Legut M, Daniloski Z, Koplik SE, Nelson J, Kleinstiver BP, Sanjana NE, Carothers JM, Zalatan JG. ACS Synth Biol. 2022 Nov 15. doi: 10.1021/acssynbio.2c00405. PubMed 36378874.
Backbone
  Vector backbone: pCD442 (Addgene #153024)
  Backbone manufacturer: Jesse Zalatan
  Backbone size w/o insert (bp): 1726
  Total vector size (bp): 7368
  Vector type: CRISPR, Synthetic Biology
Growth in bacteria
  Bacterial resistance: Chloramphenicol, 25 μg/mL
  Growth temperature: 37°C
  Growth strain: DH5alpha
  Copy number: Low Copy
Gene/Insert 1
  Gene/Insert name: Sp.pCas9-dxCas9-NG
  Species: S. pyogenes (dCas9)
  Insert size (bp): 4650
  Mutation: dxCas9-NG has several mutations compared to dCas9
  Promoter: Sp.pCas9
  Cloning method: Gibson Cloning
  Sequencing primers: 5′ GCAACTGACTGAAATGCCTC; 3′ GCCTGGagatccttactcga
Gene/Insert 2
  Gene/Insert name: BBa_J23107-MCP-SoxS(R93A, S101A)
  Species: MS2 (MCP), E. coli (SoxS)
  Insert size (bp): 802
  Mutation: SoxS has R93A and S101A mutations
  Promoter: BBa_J23107
  Cloning method: Gibson Cloning
  Sequencing primers: 5′ tcagggtggtgaatctgcag; 3′ tcgtaagccatttccgctcg
Resource information
  A portion of this plasmid was derived from a plasmid made by: adapted from Neville Sanjana lab
Terms and licenses: Academic/Nonprofit Terms; Industry Terms: Not Available to Industry
How to cite: pCK669 was a gift from Jesse Zalatan (Addgene plasmid # 192638 ; http://n2t.net/addgene:192638 ; RRID:Addgene_192638)
