[The description below was written by a language model from this plasmid's Addgene catalogue record and pLannotate feature annotations shown in this document.]
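Description:
pCK669 is a 7,368 bp bacterial CRISPR activation (CRISPRa) plasmid built on the pCD442 backbone. It replicates from the p15A origin, listed as low copy in the catalogue, and is selected with chloramphenicol through a cat gene driven by its own promoter and followed by a lambda t0 terminator. Because p15A is compatible with ColE1-type origins, the plasmid can be maintained in E. coli alongside a second plasmid, for example one supplying guide RNAs or a reporter, although the record does not describe any partner constructs.

The plasmid carries two expression cassettes. The first places dxCas9-NG, a catalytically dead Streptococcus pyogenes Cas9 variant with several additional mutations relative to dCas9, under the native Sp.pCas9 promoter. The annotation software matches this open reading frame to dxCas9(3.7), a dead Cas9 with broad PAM compatibility, and the frame spans the numbering origin of the circular sequence. An annotated S. pyogenes tracrRNA element lies upstream of it, and rrnB T1 and T7Te terminators follow it. The second cassette uses the constitutive promoter BBa_J23107 (the feature table labels this region as a lacIq promoter fragment) to express a fusion of the MS2 coat protein (MCP) to the E. coli transcriptional activator SoxS carrying R93A and S101A substitutions.

In this arrangement the nuclease-dead Cas9 is directed to a site upstream of a target promoter. MCP binds MS2 hairpins, normally supplied on a scaffold guide RNA that is not encoded here, and so brings SoxS to the promoter to activate transcription. The construct is used to extend bacterial CRISPRa to target sites with relaxed PAM requirements.
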