Features (pLannotate 1.2.2; 12 found; start..end, strand, type, name):
   2826..2897    +  terminator     rrnB T1 terminator: transcription terminator T1 from the E. coli rrnB gene
   2913..2940    +  terminator     T7Te terminator: phage T7 early transcription terminator
   2952..2986    +  promoter       lacIq promoter (fragment): lacI (mutant); In the lacIq allele, a single base change in the promoter boosts expression of the lacI gene about 10-fold.
   3064..3411    +  CDS            CAPSD_BPMS2 (fragment): Experimental evidence at protein level: Swiss-Prot protein existence level 1. Acts as a translational repressor of viral replicase synthesis late in infection. This latter function is the result of capsid protein interaction with an RNA hairpin which contains the replicase ribosome-binding site. From Escherichia phage MS2 (Bacteriophage MS2).
   3427..3747    +  CDS            soxS: SOXS_ECOLI - Experimental evidence at protein level: Swiss-Prot protein existence level 1. Transcriptional activator of the superoxide response regulon of E.coli that includes at least 10 genes such as sodA, nfo, zwf and micF. Binds the DNA sequence 5'-GCACN(7)CAA-3'. It also facilitates the subsequent binding of RNA polymerase to the micF and the nfo promoters. From Escherichia coli (strain K12).
   3807..3862    -  rep_origin     RSF ori (fragment): Plasmids containing the RSF 1030 origin of replication can be propagated in E. coli cells that contain additional plasmids with compatible origins.
   3950..4495    -  rep_origin     p15A ori: Plasmids containing the medium-copy-number p15A origin of replication can be propagated in E. coli cells that contain a second plasmid with the ColE1 origin.
   4609..4703    -  terminator     lambda t0 terminator: transcription terminator from phage lambda
   4727..5383    -  CDS            cat: CAT_ECOLX - Experimental evidence at protein level: Swiss-Prot protein existence level 1. This enzyme is an effector of chloramphenicol resistance in bacteria. From Escherichia coli. This protein is used as a marker in many commonly used cloning vectors, such as pACYC184.
   5384..5486    -  promoter       cat promoter: promoter of the E. coli cat gene encoding chloramphenicol acetyltransferase
   5690..5768    -  misc_RNA       tracrRNA: trans-activating CRISPR RNA for the Streptococcus pyogenes CRISPR/Cas9 system
   6064..2799    +  CDS            dxCas9(3.7) (across the origin): catalytically dead Streptococcus pyogenes Cas9 mutant with broad PAM compatibility (Hu et al., 2018)
>Addgene plasmid #192638 | pCK669 | addgene full sequence | sequence record 381516 | Addgene NGS Result
AACAGGGAAAAGATTGAGAAAATCCTCACATTTCGGATACCCTACTATGTAGGCCCCCTCGCCCGGGGAA
ATTCCAGATTCGCGTGGATGACTCGCAAATCAGAAGAGACCATCACTCCCTGGAACTTCGAGAAAGTCGT
GGATAAGGGGGCCTCTGCCCAGTCCTTCATCGAAAGGATGACTAACTTTGATAAAAATCTGCCTAACGAA
AAGGTGCTTCCTAAACACTCTCTGCTGTACGAGTACTTCACAGTTTATAACGAGCTCACCAAGGTCAAAT
ACGTCACAGAAGGGATGAGAAAGCCAGCATTCCTGTCTGGAGATCAGAAGAAAGCTATTGTGGACCTCCT
CTTCAAGACGAACCGGAAAGTTACCGTGAAACAGCTCAAAGAAGACTATTTCAAAAAGATTGAATGTTTC
GACTCTGTTGAAATCAGCGGAGTGGAGGATCGCTTCAACGCATCCCTGGGAACGTATCACGATCTCCTGA
AAATCATTAAAGACAAGGACTTCCTGGACAATGAGGAGAACGAGGACATTCTTGAGGACATTGTCCTCAC
CCTTACGTTGTTTGAAGATAGGGAGATGATTGAAGAACGCTTGAAAACTTACGCTCATCTCTTCGACGAC
AAAGTCATGAAGCAGCTCAAGAGGCGCCGATATACAGGATGGGGGCGGCTGTCAAGAAAACTGATCAATG
GGATCCGAGACAAGCAGAGTGGAAAGACAATCCTGGATTTTCTTAAGTCCGATGGATTTGCCAACCGGAA
CTTCATTCAGTTGATCCATGATGACTCTCTCACCTTTAAGGAGGACATCCAGAAAGCACAAGTTTCTGGC
CAGGGGGACAGTCTTCACGAGCACATCGCTAATCTTGCAGGTAGCCCAGCTATCAAAAAGGGAATACTGC
AGACCGTTAAGGTCGTGGATGAACTCGTCAAAGTAATGGGAAGGCATAAGCCCGAGAATATCGTTATCGA
GATGGCCCGAGAGAACCAAACCACCCAGAAGGGACAGAAGAACAGTAGGGAAAGGATGAAGAGGATTGAA
GAGGGTATAAAAGAACTGGGGTCCCAAATCCTTAAGGAACACCCAGTTGAAAACACCCAGCTTCAGAATG
AGAAGCTCTACCTGTACTACCTGCAGAACGGCAGGGACATGTACGTGGATCAGGAACTGGACATCAATCG
GCTCTCCGACTACGACGTGGACGCTATCGTGCCCCAGTCTTTTCTCAAAGATGATTCTATTGATAATAAA
GTGTTGACAAGATCCGATAAAAACAGAGGGAAGAGTGATAACGTCCCCTCAGAAGAAGTTGTCAAGAAAA
TGAAAAATTATTGGCGGCAGCTGCTGAACGCCAAACTGATCACACAACGGAAGTTCGATAATCTGACTAA
GGCTGAACGAGGTGGCCTGTCTGAGTTGGATAAAGCCGGTTTCATCAAAAGGCAGCTTGTTGAGACACGC
CAGATCACCAAGCACGTGGCCCAAATTCTCGATTCACGCATGAACACCAAGTACGATGAAAATGACAAAC
TGATTCGAGAGGTGAAAGTTATTACTCTGAAGTCTAAGCTGGTCTCAGATTTCAGAAAGGACTTTCAGTT
TTATAAGGTGAGAGAGATCAACAATTACCACCATGCGCATGATGCCTACCTGAATGCAGTGGTAGGCACT
GCACTTATCAAAAAATATCCCAAGCTTGAATCTGAATTTGTTTACGGAGACTATAAAGTGTACGATGTTA
GGAAAATGATCGCAAAGTCTGAGCAGGAAATAGGCAAGGCCACCGCTAAGTACTTCTTTTACAGCAATAT
TATGAATTTTTTCAAGACCGAGATTACACTGGCCAATGGAGAGATTCGGAAGCGACCACTTATCGAAACA
AACGGAGAAACAGGAGAAATCGTGTGGGACAAGGGTAGGGATTTCGCGACAGTCCGGAAGGTCCTGTCCA
TGCCGCAGGTGAACATCGTTAAAAAGACCGAAGTACAGACCGGAGGTTTCTCCAAGGAAAGTATCCGTCC
GAAAAGGAACAGCGACAAGCTGATCGCACGCAAAAAAGATTGGGACCCCAAGAAATACGGCGGATTCGTG
TCTCCTACAGTCGCTTACAGTGTACTGGTTGTGGCCAAAGTGGAGAAAGGGAAGTCTAAAAAACTCAAAA
GCGTCAAGGAACTGCTGGGCATCACAATCATGGAGCGATCAAGCTTCGAAAAAAACCCCATCGACTTTCT
GGAGGCGAAAGGATATAAAGAGGTCAAAAAAGACCTCATCATTAAGCTTCCCAAGTACTCTCTCTTTGAG
CTTGAAAACGGCCGGAAACGAATGCTCGCTAGTGCGCGTTTTCTGCAGAAAGGTAACGAGCTGGCACTGC
CCTCTAAATACGTTAATTTCTTGTATCTGGCCAGCCACTATGAAAAGCTCAAAGGGTCTCCCGAAGATAA
TGAGCAGAAGCAGCTGTTCGTGGAACAACACAAACACTACCTTGATGAGATCATCGAGCAAATAAGCGAA
TTCTCCAAAAGAGTGATCCTCGCCGACGCTAACCTCGATAAGGTGCTTTCTGCTTACAATAAGCACAGGG
ATAAGCCCATCAGGGAGCAGGCAGAAAACATTATCCACTTGTTTACTCTGACCAACTTGGGCGCGCCTCG
TGCCTTCAAGTACTTCGACACTACCATAGACAGAAAGGTGTACCGCTCTACAAAGGAGGTCCTGGACGCC
ACACTGATTCATCAGTCAATTACGGGGCTCTATGAAACAAGAATCGACCTCTCTCAGCTCGGTGGAGACT
AACTCGAGTAAGGATCTCCAGGCATCAAATAAAACGAAAGGCTCAGTCGAAAGACTGGGCCTTTCGTTTT
ATCTGTTGTTTGTCGGTGAACGCTCTCTACTAGAGTCACACTGGCTCACCTTCGGGTGGGCCTTTCTGCG
TTTATACCTAGAGCGCCCGGAAGAGAGTCAATTCAGGGTGGTGAATCTGCAGTTTACGGCTAGCTCAGCC
CTAGGTATTATGCTAGCGAATTCATTAAAGAGGAGAAAGGTACCATGGGGCCCGCTTCTAACTTTACTCA
GTTCGTTCTCGTCGACAATGGCGGAACTGGCGACGTGACTGTCGCCCCAAGCAACTTCGCTAACGGGATC
GCTGAATGGATCAGCTCTAACTCGCGTTCACAGGCTTACAAAGTAACCTGTAGCGTTCGTCAGAGCTCTG
CGCAGAATCGCAAATACACCATCAAAGTCGAGGTGCCTAAAGGCGCCTGGCGTTCGTACTTAAATATGGA
ACTAACCATTCCAATTTTCGCCACGAATTCCGACTGCGAGCTTATTGTTAAGGCAATGCAAGGTCTCCTA
AAAGATGGAAACCCGATTCCCTCAGCAATCGCAGCAAACTCCGGCATCTACGGTGGCGGAGGTAGCATGT
CCCATCAGAAAATTATTCAGGATCTTATCGCATGGATTGACGAGCATATTGACCAGCCGCTTAACATTGA
TGTAGTCGCAAAAAAATCAGGCTATTCAAAGTGGTACTTGCAACGAATGTTCCGCACGGTGACGCATCAG
ACGCTTGGCGATTACATTCGCCAACGCCGCCTGTTACTGGCCGCCGTTGAGTTGCGCACCACCGAGCGTC
CGATTTTTGATATCGCAATGGACCTGGGTTATGTCTCGCAGCAGACCTTCTCCCGCGTTTTCGCGCGGCA
GTTTGATCGCACTCCCGCGGATTATCGCCACCGCCTGTAAGCGGCCGCCACGCAAAAAACCCCGCTTCGG
CGGGGTTTTTTCGCCCTAGGGATATATTCCGCTTCCTCGCTCACTGACTCGCTACGCTCGGTCGTTCGAC
TGCGGCGAGCGGAAATGGCTTACGAACGGGGCGGAGATTTCCTGGAAGATGCCAGGAAGATACTTAACAG
GGAAGTGAGAGGGCCGCGGCAAAGCCGTTTTTCCATAGGCTCCGCCCCCCTGACAAGCATCACGAAATCT
GACGCTCAAATCAGTGGTGGCGAAACCCGACAGGACTATAAAGATACCAGGCGTTTCCCCCTGGCGGCTC
CCTCGTGCGCTCTCCTGTTCCTGCCTTTCGGTTTACCGGTGTCATTCCGCTGTTATGGCCGCGTTTGTCT
CATTCCACGCCTGACACTCAGTTCCGGGTAGGCAGTTCGCTCCAAGCTGGACTGTATGCACGAACCCCCC
GTTCAGTCCGACCGCTGCGCCTTATCCGGTAACTATCGTCTTGAGTCCAACCCGGAAAGACATGCAAAAG
CACCACTGGCAGCAGCCACTGGTAATTGATTTAGAGGAGTTAGTCTTGAAGTCATGCGCCGGTTAAGGCT
AAACTGAAAGGACAAGTTTTGGTGACTGCGCTCCTCCAAGCCAGTTACCTCGGTTCAAAGAGTTGGTAGC
TCAGAGAACCTTCGAAAAACCGCCCTGCAAGGCGGTTTTTTCGTTTTCAGAGCAAGAGATTACGCGCAGA
CCAAAACGATCTCAAGAAGATCATCTTATTAATCAGATAAAATATTTCTAGATTTCAGTGCAATTTATCT
CTTCAAATGTAGCACCTGAAGTCAGCCCCATACGATATAAGTTGTTACTAGTGCTTGGATTCTCACCAAT
AAAAAACGCCCGGCGGCAACCGAGCGTTCTGAACAAATCCAGATGGAGTTCTGAGGTCATTACTGGATCT
ATCAACAGGAGTCCAAGCGAGCTCGATATCAAATTACGCCCCGCCCTGCCACTCATCGCAGTACTGTTGT
AATTCATTAAGCATTCTGCCGACATGGAAGCCATCACAAACGGCATGATGAACCTGAATCGCCAGCGGCA
TCAGCACCTTGTCGCCTTGCGTATAATATTTGCCCATGGTGAAAACGGGGGCGAAGAAGTTGTCCATATT
GGCCACGTTTAAATCAAAACTGGTGAAACTCACCCAGGGATTGGCTGAGACGAAAAACATATTCTCAATA
AACCCTTTAGGGAAATAGGCCAGGTTTTCACCGTAACACGCCACATCTTGCGAATATATGTGTAGAAACT
GCCGGAAATCGTCGTGGTATTCACTCCAGAGCGATGAAAACGTTTCAGTTTGCTCATGGAAAACGGTGTA
ACAAGGGTGAACACTATCCCATATCACCAGCTCACCGTCTTTCATTGCCATACGAAATTCCGGATGAGCA
TTCATCAGGCGGGCAAGAATGTGAATAAAGGCCGGATAAAACTTGTGCTTATTTTTCTTTACGGTCTTTA
AAAAGGCCGTAATATCCAGCTGAACGGTCTGGTTATAGGTACATTGAGCAACTGACTGAAATGCCTCAAA
ATGTTCTTTACGATGCCATTGGGATATATCAACGGTGGTATATCCAGTGATTTTTTTCTCCATTTTAGCT
TCCTTAGCTCCTGAAAATCTCGATAACTCAAAAAATACGCCCGGTAGTGATCTTATTTCATTATGGTGAA
AGTTGGAACCTCTTACGTGCCGATCAACGTCTCATTTTCGCCAGATATCGACGTCTTAAGTTACGAAATC
ATCCTGTGGAGCTTAGTAGGTTTAGCAAGATGGCAGCGCCTAAATGTAGAATGATAAAAGGATTAAGAGA
TTAATTTCCCTAAAAATGATAAAACAAGCGTTTTGAAAGCGCTTGTTTTTTTGGTTTGCAGTCAGAGTAG
AATAGAAGTATCAAAAAAAGCACCGACTCGGTGCCACTTTTTCAAGTTGATAACGGACTAGCCTTATTTT
AACTTGCTATGCTGTTTTGAATGGTTCCAACAAGATTATTTTATAACTTTTATAACAAATAATCAAGGAG
AAATTCAAAGAAATTTATCAGCCATAAAACAATACTTAATACTATAGAATGATAACAAAATAAACTACTT
TTTAAAAGAATTTTGTGTTATAATCTATTTATTATTAAGTATTGGGTAATATTTTTTGAAGAGATATTTT
GAAAAAGAAAAATTAAAGCATATTAAACTAATTTCGGAGGTCATTAAAACTATTATTGAAATCATCAAAC
TCATTATGGATTTAATTTAAACTTTTTATTTTAGGAGGCAAAAATGGACAAGAAGTACTCCATTGGGCTC
GCTATCGGCACAAACAGCGTCGGCTGGGCCGTCATTACGGACGAGTACAAGGTGCCGAGCAAAAAATTCA
AAGTTCTGGGCAATACCGATCGCCACAGCATAAAGAAGAACCTCATTGGCGCCCTCCTGTTCGACTCCGG
GGAGACGGCCGAAGCCACGCGGCTCAAAAGAACAGCACGGCGCAGATATACCCGCAGAAAGAATCGGATC
TGCTACCTGCAGGAGATCTTTAGTAATGAGATGGCTAAGGTGGATGACTCTTTCTTCCATAGGCTGGAGG
AGTCCTTTTTGGTGGAGGAGGATAAAAAGCACGAGCGCCACCCAATCTTTGGCAATATCGTGGACGAGGT
GGCGTACCATGAAAAGTACCCAACCATATATCATCTGAGGAAGAAGCTTGTAGACAGTACTGATAAGGCT
GACTTGCGGTTGATCTATCTCGCGCTGGCGCATATGATCAAATTTCGGGGACACTTCCTCATCGAGGGGG
ACCTGAACCCAGACAACAGCGATGTCGACAAACTCTTTATCCAACTGGTTCAGACTTACAATCAGCTTTT
CGAAGAGAACCCGATCAACGCATCCGGAGTTGACGCCAAAGCAATCCTGAGCGCTAGGCTGTCCAAATCC
CGGCGGCTCGAAAACCTCATCGCACAGCTCCCTGGGGAGAAGAAGAACGGCCTGTTTGGTAATCTTATCG
CCCTGTCCCTCGGGCTGACCCCCAACTTTAAATCTAACTTCGACCTGGCCGAAGATACCAAGCTTCAACT
GAGCAAAGACACCTACGATGATGATCTCGACAATCTGCTGGCCCAGATCGGCGACCAGTACGCAGACCTT
TTTTTGGCGGCAAAGAACCTGTCAGACGCCATTCTGCTGAGTGATATTCTGCGAGTGAACACGGAGATCA
CCAAAGCTCCGCTGAGCGCTAGTATGATCAAGCTCTATGATGAGCACCACCAAGACTTGACTTTGCTGAA
GGCCCTTGTCAGACAGCAACTGCCTGAGAAGTACAAGGAAATTTTCTTCGATCAGTCTAAAAATGGCTAC
GCCGGATACATTGACGGCGGAGCAAGCCAGGAGGAATTTTACAAATTTATTAAGCCCATCTTGGAAAAAA
TGGACGGCACCGAGGAGCTGCTGGTAAAGCTTAACAGAGAAGATCTGTTGCGCAAACAGCGCACTTTCGA
CAATGGAATCATCCCCCACCAGATTCACCTGGGCGAACTGCACGCTATCCTCAGGCGGCAAGAGGATTTC
TACCCCTTTTTGAAAGAT
